Addgene plasmid #154627: pEPYC1CB0478
Purpose: MoClo Level 1 reporter
Depositing lab: Nicola Patron. Depositing organization: Earlham Institute. Publication: Rational design of minimal synthetic promoters for plants. Cai YM, Kallam K, Tidd H, Gendarini G, Salzman A, Patron NJ. Nucleic Acids Res. 2020 Aug 28. pii: 5897334. doi: 10.1093/nar/gkaa682. PubMed 32856047.
Backbone
  Vector backbone: pICH47811
  Vector type: Synthetic Biology
Growth in bacteria
  Bacterial resistance: Ampicillin, 100 μg/mL
  Growth temperature: 37°C
  Growth strain: NEB Stable
  Copy number: High Copy
Gene/Insert
  Gene/Insert name: MinSyn_108 reporters [MinSyn_108::CPMV::HiBit::GUS::YFP::ocsT]
  Species: Synthetic
  Cloning method: Restriction Enzyme; 5′ cloning site BsaI (destroyed during cloning); 3′ cloning site BsaI (destroyed during cloning)
Terms and licenses: Academic/Nonprofit Terms; Industry Terms: Not Available to Industry
Depositor comments: Please visit https://www.biorxiv.org/content/10.1101/2020.05.14.095406v1 for bioRxiv preprint.
How to cite: pEPYC1CB0478 was a gift from Nicola Patron (Addgene plasmid # 154627 ; http://n2t.net/addgene:154627 ; RRID:Addgene_154627)
