[The description below was written by a language model from this plasmid's Addgene catalogue record and the feature table of its GenBank file.]
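Description:
pEPYC1CB0478 is an 8,663 bp MoClo (Golden Gate modular cloning) Level 1 plasmid built in the pICH47811 acceptor backbone, carrying a single synthetic plant reporter transcription unit. The backbone is a binary-type vector. It has a high-copy ColE1/pUC-type origin for propagation in E. coli, together with the broad-host-range IncP oriV and its trans-acting replication protein gene trfA, which allow maintenance in hosts such as Agrobacterium. Selection is by ampicillin/carbenicillin resistance from the bla gene under its own promoter. The insert sits between right and left border repeats from nopaline C58 T-DNA, so the cassette lies within a transferable T-DNA region. It was assembled through BsaI sites that were destroyed during cloning, as is usual for Level 1 Golden Gate assembly.

According to the catalogue entry, the payload is MinSyn_108::CPMV::HiBit::GUS::YFP::ocsT. MinSyn_108 is a minimal synthetic plant promoter, followed by a CPMV (cowpea mosaic virus) element, which is presumably a leader sequence, although the record does not define it. These drive a coding region that combines a HiBiT luminescence-complementation tag, β-glucuronidase (GUS) and YFP, and the unit ends with the octopine synthase terminator. The feature table annotates only the EYFP coding sequence and the OCS terminator. The promoter, CPMV element, HiBiT tag and GUS are not annotated and presumably occupy the unlabelled stretch between the right border and EYFP. Combining three reporters would allow luminescent, enzymatic/histochemical and fluorescent readouts of promoter activity. The construct comes from work on the rational design of minimal synthetic promoters for plants, where it serves as a reporter for the strength of MinSyn_108, and as a Level 1 module it can also be assembled into higher-level multigene constructs.
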