LOCUS       Exported 8663 bp ds-DNA circular SYN 13-MAY-2021
DEFINITION  MoClo Level 1 reporter.
ACCESSION   .
VERSION     .
KEYWORDS    pEPYC1CB0478
SOURCE      synthetic DNA construct
  ORGANISM  synthetic DNA construct
REFERENCE   1 (bases 1 to 8663)
  AUTHORS   Cai YM, Kallam K, Tidd H, Gendarini G, Salzman A, Patron NJ
  TITLE     Rational design of minimal synthetic promoters for plants.
  JOURNAL   Nucleic Acids Res. 2020 Aug 28. pii: 5897334. doi:
            10.1093/nar/gkaa682.
  PUBMED    32856047
REFERENCE   2 (bases 1 to 8663)
  AUTHORS   .
  TITLE     Direct Submission
  JOURNAL   Exported May 13, 2021 from SnapGene Server 1.1.58
            http://www.snapgene.com
FEATURES             Location/Qualifiers
     source          1..8663
                     /organism="synthetic DNA construct"
                     /mol_type="other DNA"
     rep_origin      1..589
                     /direction=RIGHT
                     /label=ori
                     /note="high-copy-number ColE1/pMB1/pBR322/pUC origin of
                     replication"
     primer_bind     490..509
                     /label=pBR322ori-F
                     /note="pBR322 origin, forward primer"
     CDS             925..2073
                     /codon_start=1
                     /product="trans-acting replication protein that binds to
                     and activates oriV"
                     /label=trfA
                     /translation="MNRTFDRKAYRQELIDAGFSAEDAETIASRTVMRAPRETFQSVGS
                     MVQQATAKIERDSVQLAPPALPAPSAAVERSRRLEQEAAGLAKSMTIDTRGTMTTKKRK
                     TAGEDLAKQVSEAKQAALLKHTKQQIKEMQLSLFDIAPWPDTMRAMPNDTARSALFTTR
                     NKKIPREALQNKVIFHVNKDVKITYTGVELRADDDELVWQQVLEYAKRTPIGEPITFTF
                     YELCQDLGWSINGRYYTKAEECLSRLQATAMGFTSDRVGHLESVSLLHRFRVLDRGKKT
                     SRCQVLIDEEIVVLFAGDHYTKFIWEKYRKLSPTARRMFDYFSSHREPYPLKLETFRLM
                     CGSDSTRVKKWREQVGEACEELRGSGLVEHAWVNDDLVHCKR"
     misc_feature    2229..2253
                     /label=RB T-DNA repeat
                     /note="right border repeat from nopaline C58 T-DNA"
     CDS             5148..5867
                     /codon_start=1
                     /product="enhanced YFP"
                     /label=EYFP
                     /note="mammalian codon-optimized"
                     /translation="MVSKGEELFTGVVPILVELDGDVNGHKFSVSGEGEGDATYGKLTL
                     KFICTTGKLPVPWPTLVTTFGYGLQCFARYPDHMKQHDFFKSAMPEGYVQERTIFFKDD
                     GNYKTRAEVKFEGDTLVNRIELKGIDFKEDGNILGHKLEYNYNSHNVYIMADKQKNGIK
                     VNFKIRHNIEDGSVQLADHYQQNTPIGDGPVLLPDNHYLSYQSALSKDPNEKRDHMVLL
                     EFVTAAGITLGMDELYK"
     primer_bind     complement(5193..5214)
                     /label=EGFP-N
                     /note="EGFP, reverse primer"
     primer_bind     complement(5454..5473)
                     /label=EXFP-R
                     /note="For distinguishing EGFP variants, reverse primer"
     primer_bind     5801..5822
                     /label=EGFP-C
                     /note="EGFP, forward primer"
     terminator      5875..6582
                     /label=OCS terminator
                     /note="octopine synthase terminator"
     misc_feature    6694..6718
                     /label=LB T-DNA repeat
                     /note="left border repeat from nopaline C58 T-DNA"
     rep_origin      6810..7441
                     /label=oriV
                     /note="incP origin of replication"
     promoter        7528..7632
                     /gene="bla"
                     /label=AmpR promoter
     CDS             7633..8493
                     /codon_start=1
                     /gene="bla"
                     /product="beta-lactamase"
                     /label=AmpR
                     /note="confers resistance to ampicillin, carbenicillin, and
                     related antibiotics"
                     /translation="MSIQHFRVALIPFFAAFCLPVFAHPETLVKVKDAEDQLGARVGYI
                     ELDLNSGKILESFRPEERFPMMSTFKVLLCGAVLSRIDAGQEQLGRRIHYSQNDLVEYS
                     PVTEKHLTDGMTVRELCSAAITMSDNTAANLLLTTIGGPKELTAFLHNMGDHVTRLDRW
                     EPELNEAIPNDERDTTMPVAMATTLRKLLTGELLTLASRQQLIDWMEADKVAGPLLRSA
                     LPAGWFIADKSGAGERGSRGIIAALGPDGKPSRIVVIYTTGSQATMDERNRQIAEIGAS
                     LIKHW"
     primer_bind     complement(7851..7870)
                     /label=Amp-R
                     /note="Ampicillin resistance gene, reverse primer"
ORIGIN
        1 ttgagatcct ttttttctgc gcgtaatctg ctgcttgcaa acaaaaaaac caccgctacc
       61 agcggtggtt tgtttgccgg atcaagagct accaactctt tttccgaagg taactggctt
      121 cagcagagcg cagataccaa atactgttct tctagtgtag ccgtagttag gccaccactt
      181 caagaactct gtagcaccgc ctacatacct cgctctgcta atcctgttac cagtggctgc
      241 tgccagtggc gataagtcgt gtcttaccgg gttggactca agacgatagt taccggataa
      301 ggcgcagcgg tcgggctgta cggggggttc gtgcacacag cccagcttgg agcgaacgac
      361 ctacaccgaa ctgagatacc tacagcgtga gctatgagaa agcgccacgc ttcccgaagg
      421 gagaaaggcg gacaggtatc cggtaagcgg cagggtcgga acaggagagc gcacgaggga
      481 gcttccaggg ggaaacgcct ggtatcttta tagtcctgtc gggtttcgcc acctctgact
      541 tgagcgtcga tttttgtgat gctcgtcagg ggggcggagc ctatggaaaa acgccagcaa
      601 cgcggccttt ttacggttcc tggcagatcc tagatgtggc gcaacgatgc cggcgacaag
      661 caggagcgca ccgacttctt ccgcatcaag tgttttggct ctcaggccga ggcccacggc
      721 aagtatttgg gcaaggggtc gctggtattc gtgcagggca agattcggaa taccaagtac
      781 gagaaggacg gccagacggt ctacgggacc gacttcattg ccgataaggt ggattatctg
      841 gacaccaagg caccaggcgg gtcaaatcag gaataagggc acattgcccc ggcgtgagtc
      901 ggggcaatcc cgcaaggagg gtgaatgaat cggacgtttg accggaaggc atacaggcaa
      961 gaactgatcg acgcggggtt ttccgccgag gatgccgaaa ccatcgcaag ccgcaccgtc
     1021 atgcgtgcgc cccgcgaaac cttccagtcc gtcggctcga tggtccagca agctacggcc
     1081 aagatcgagc gcgacagcgt gcaactggct ccccctgccc tgcccgcgcc atcggccgcc
     1141 gtggagcgtt cgcgtcgtct tgaacaggag gcggcaggtt tggcgaagtc gatgaccatc
     1201 gacacgcgag gaactatgac gaccaagaag cgaaaaaccg ccggcgagga cctggcaaaa
     1261 caggtcagcg aggccaagca ggccgcgttg ctgaaacaca cgaagcagca gatcaaggaa
     1321 atgcagcttt ccttgttcga tattgcgccg tggccggaca cgatgcgagc gatgccaaac
     1381 gacacggccc gctctgccct gttcaccacg cgcaacaaga aaatcccgcg cgaggcgctg
     1441 caaaacaagg tcattttcca cgtcaacaag gacgtgaaga tcacctacac cggcgtcgag
     1501 ctgcgggccg acgatgacga actggtgtgg cagcaggtgt tggagtacgc gaagcgcacc
     1561 cctatcggcg agccgatcac cttcacgttc tacgagcttt gccaggacct gggctggtcg
     1621 atcaatggcc ggtattacac gaaggccgag gaatgcctgt cgcgcctaca ggcgacggcg
     1681 atgggcttca cgtccgaccg cgttgggcac ctggaatcgg tgtcgctgct gcaccgcttc
     1741 cgcgtcctgg accgtggcaa gaaaacgtcc cgttgccagg tcctgatcga cgaggaaatc
     1801 gtcgtgctgt ttgctggcga ccactacacg aaattcatat gggagaagta ccgcaagctg
     1861 tcgccgacgg cccgacggat gttcgactat ttcagctcgc accgggagcc gtacccgctc
     1921 aagctggaaa ccttccgcct catgtgcgga tcggattcca cccgcgtgaa gaagtggcgc
     1981 gagcaggtcg gcgaagcctg cgaagagttg cgaggcagcg gcctggtgga acacgcctgg
     2041 gtcaatgatg acctggtgca ttgcaaacgc tagggccttg tggggtcagt tccggctggg
     2101 ggttcagcag ccagcgcctg atctggggaa ccctgtggtt ggcatgcaca tacaaatgga
     2161 cgaacggata aaccttttca cgccctttta aatatccgat tattctaata aacgctcttt
     2221 tctcttaggt ttacccgcca atatatcctg tcaaacactg atagtttaaa ccacttcgtg
     2281 cagaagacaa tagtggaggg aggcgtgtcg ttttagtgag gagcaagtgg atgtaggtca
     2341 cgaccatcac tatcagcgat cttgcctgcc ttttatgacc cccgccgatg acgcgggaag
     2401 gaggaccgat gctgattctc tctgccgaca gtggtcccaa aggttgtctg caccaaccat
     2461 tattgcgtca catgtaggct atcagcttat gacgtaagcc atgacgtcta gacctctaca
     2521 aactatataa ggttttgcta ttcattgaaa gcagtagtga ctgatttgta tatatactgt
     2581 attaaaatct taataggttt tgataaaagc gaacgtgggg aaacccgaac caaaccttct
     2641 tctaaactct ctctcatctc tcttaaagca aacttctctc ttgtctttct tgcgtgagcg
     2701 atcttcaacg ttgtcagatc gtgcttcggc accagtacaa cgttttcttt cactgaagcg
     2761 aaatcaaaga tctctttgtg gacacgtagt gcggcgccat taaataacgt gtacttgtcc
     2821 tattcttgtc ggtgtggtct tgggaaaaga aagcttgctg gaggctgctg ttcagcccca
     2881 tacattactt gttacgattc tgctgacttt cggcgggtgc aatatctcta cttctgcttg
     2941 acgaggtatt gttgcctgta cttctttctt cttcttcttg ctgattggtt ctataagaaa
     3001 tctagtattt tctttgaaac agagttttcc cgtggttttc gaacttggag aaagattgtt
     3061 aagcttctgt atattctgcc caaattacca tggtgagcgg ctggcggctg ttcaagaaga
     3121 ttagcggaat gggtcagtcc cttatgttac gtcctgtaga aaccccaacc cgtgaaatca
     3181 aaaaactcga cggcctgtgg gcattcagtc tggatcgcga aaactgtgga attgatcagc
     3241 gttggtggga aagcgcgtta caagaaagcc gggcaattgc tgtgccaggc agttttaacg
     3301 atcagttcgc cgatgcagat attcgtaatt atgcgggcaa cgtctggtat cagcgcgaag
     3361 tctttatacc gaaaggtaag tcttactctc tcttttttgg tctgtatttt taattttttg
     3421 aagtatacta tttgtactga cgctaataat cttttttcag gttgggcagg ccagcgtatc
     3481 gtgctgcgtt tcgatgcggt cactcattac ggcaaagtgt gggtcaataa tcaggaagtg
     3541 atggagcatc agggcggcta tacgccattt gaagccgatg tcacgccgta tgttattgcc
     3601 gggaaaagtg tacgtatcac cgtttgtgtg aacaacgaac tgaactggca gactatcccg
     3661 ccgggaatgg tgattaccga cgaaaacggc aagaaaaagc agtcttactt ccatgatttc
     3721 tttaactatg ccggaatcca tcgcagcgta atgctctaca ccacgccgaa cacctgggtg
     3781 gacgatatca ccgtggtgac gcatgtcgcg caagactgta accacgcgtc tgttgactgg
     3841 caggtacttc atgcttcaac gtgtaactta agagatactg tgtgaaattt tatatttcca
     3901 tacatttgct tgacctttgc tttttgtcaa tttttttccc cttacaggtg gtggccaatg
     3961 gtgatgtcag cgttgaactg cgtgatgcgg atcaacaggt ggttgcaact ggacaaggca
     4021 ctagcgggac tttgcaagtg gtgaatccgc acctctggca accgggtgaa ggttatctct
     4081 atgaactgtg cgtcacagcc aaaagccaga cagagtgtga tatctacccg cttcgcgtcg
     4141 gcatccggtc agtggcagtg aagggcgaac agttcctgat taaccacaaa ccgttctact
     4201 ttactggctt tggtcgtcat gaagatgcgg acttgcgtgg caaaggattc gataacgtgc
     4261 tgatggtgca cgaccacgca ttaatggact ggattggggc caactcctac cgtacctcgc
     4321 attaccctta cgctgaagag atgctcgact gggcagatga acatggcatc gtggtgattg
     4381 atgaaactgc tgctgtcggc tttaacctct ctttaggcat tggtttcgaa gcgggcaaca
     4441 agccgaaaga actgtacagc gaagaggcag tcaacgggga aactcagcaa gcgcacttac
     4501 aggcgattaa agagctgata gcgcgtgaca aaaaccaccc aagcgtggtg atgtggagta
     4561 ttgccaacga accggatacc cgtccgcaag gtgcacggga atatttcgcg ccactggcgg
     4621 aagcaacgcg taaactcgac ccgacgcgtc cgatcacctg cgtcaatgta atgttctgcg
     4681 acgctcacac cgataccatc agcgatctct ttgatgtgct gtgcctgaac cgttattacg
     4741 gatggtatgt ccaaagcggc gatttggaaa cggcagagaa ggtactggaa aaagaacttc
     4801 tggcctggca ggagaaactg catcagccga ttatcatcac cgaatacggc gtggatacgt
     4861 tagccgggct gcactcaatg tacaccgaca tgtggagtga agagtatcag tgtgcatggc
     4921 tggatatgta tcaccgcgtc tttgatcgcg tcagcgccgt cgtcggtgaa caggtatgga
     4981 atttcgccga ttttgcgacc tcgcaaggca tattgcgcgt tggcggtaac aagaaaggga
     5041 tcttcactcg cgaccgcaaa ccgaagtcgg cggcttttct gctgcaaaaa cgctggactg
     5101 gcatgaactt cggtgaaaaa ccgcagcagg gaggcaaaca aggttcgatg gtgagcaagg
     5161 gcgaggagct gttcaccggg gtggtgccca tcctggtcga gctggacggc gacgtaaacg
     5221 gccacaagtt cagcgtgtcc ggcgagggcg agggcgatgc cacctacggc aagctgaccc
     5281 tgaagttcat ctgcaccacc ggcaagctgc ccgtgccctg gcccaccctc gtgaccacct
     5341 tcggctacgg cctgcagtgc ttcgcccgct accccgacca catgaagcag cacgacttct
     5401 tcaagtccgc catgcccgaa ggctacgtcc aggagcgcac catcttcttc aaggacgacg
     5461 gcaactacaa gacccgcgcc gaggtgaagt tcgagggcga caccctggtg aaccgcatcg
     5521 agctgaaggg catcgacttc aaggaggacg gcaacatcct ggggcacaag ctggagtaca
     5581 actacaacag ccacaacgtc tatatcatgg ccgacaagca gaagaacggc atcaaggtga
     5641 acttcaagat ccgccacaac atcgaggacg gcagcgtgca gctcgccgac cactaccagc
     5701 agaacacccc catcggcgac ggccccgtgc tgctgcccga caaccactac ctgagctacc
     5761 agtccgccct gagcaaagac cccaacgaga agcgcgatca catggtcctg ctggagttcg
     5821 tgaccgccgc cgggatcact ctcggcatgg acgagctgta caagtgagct tgtcctgctt
     5881 taatgagata tgcgagaagc ctatgatcgc atgatatttg ctttcaattc tgttgtgcac
     5941 gttgtaaaaa acctgagcat gtgtagctca gatccttacc gccggtttcg gttcattcta
     6001 atgaatatat cacccgttac tatcgtattt ttatgaataa tattctccgt tcaatttact
     6061 gattgtaccc tactacttat atgtacaata ttaaaatgaa aacaatatat tgtgctgaat
     6121 aggtttatag cgacatctat gatagagcgc cacaataaca aacaattgcg ttttattatt
     6181 acaaatccaa ttttaaaaaa agcggcagaa ccggtcaaac ctaaaagact gattacataa
     6241 atcttattca aatttcaaaa gtgccccagg ggctagtatc tacgacacac cgagcggcga
     6301 actaataacg ctcactgaag ggaactccgg ttccccgccg gcgcgcatgg gtgagattcc
     6361 ttgaagttga gtattggccg tccgctctac cgaaagttac gggcaccatt caacccggtc
     6421 cagcacggcg gccgggtaac cgacttgctg ccccgagaat tatgcagcat ttttttggtg
     6481 tatgtgggcc ccaaatgaag tgcaggtcaa accttgacag tgacgacaaa tcgttgggcg
     6541 ggtccagggc gaattttgcg acaacatgtc gaggctcagc aggaccgcta agcttgaatt
     6601 cttgcttgtc ttcacagagt ggggcccact gcatccaccc cagtacatta aaaacgtccg
     6661 caatgtgtta ttaagttgtc taagcgtcaa tttgtttaca ccacaatata tcctgccacc
     6721 agccagccaa cagctccccg accggcagct cggcacaaaa tcaccactcg atacaggcag
     6781 cccatcagtc agatcaggat ctcctttgcg acgctcaccg ggctggttgc cctcgccgct
     6841 gggctggcgg ccgtctatgg ccctgcaaac gcgccagaaa cgccgtcgaa gccgtgtgcg
     6901 agacaccgcg gccgccggcg ttgtggatac ctcgcggaaa acttggccct cactgacaga
     6961 tgaggggcgg acgttgacac ttgaggggcc gactcacccg gcgcggcgtt gacagatgag
     7021 gggcaggctc gatttcggcc ggcgacgtgg agctggccag cctcgcaaat cggcgaaaac
     7081 gcctgatttt acgcgagttt cccacagatg atgtggacaa gcctggggat aagtgccctg
     7141 cggtattgac acttgagggg cgcgactact gacagatgag gggcgcgatc cttgacactt
     7201 gaggggcaga gtgctgacag atgaggggcg cacctattga catttgaggg gctgtccaca
     7261 ggcagaaaat ccagcatttg caagggtttc cgcccgtttt tcggccaccg ctaacctgtc
     7321 ttttaacctg cttttaaacc aatatttata aaccttgttt ttaaccaggg ctgcgccctg
     7381 tgcgcgtgac cgcgcacgcc gaaggggggt gccccccctt ctcgaaccct cccggcccgc
     7441 taacgcgggc ctcccatccc cccaggggct gcgcccctcg gccgcgaacg gcctcacccc
     7501 aaaaatggca gcgctggcca attcgtgcgc ggaaccccta tttgtttatt tttctaaata
     7561 cattcaaata tgtatccgct catgagacaa taaccttgat aaatgcttca ataatattga
     7621 aaaaggaaga gtatgagtat tcaacatttc cgtgtcgccc ttattccctt ttttgcggca
     7681 ttttgccttc ctgtttttgc tcacccagaa acgctggtga aagtaaaaga tgctgaagat
     7741 cagttgggtg cacgagtggg ttacatcgaa ctggatctca acagcggtaa gatccttgag
     7801 agttttcgcc ccgaagaacg ttttccaatg atgagcactt ttaaagttct gctatgtggc
     7861 gcggtattat cccgtattga cgccgggcaa gagcaactcg gtcgccgcat acactattct
     7921 cagaatgact tggttgagta ctcaccagtc acagaaaagc atcttacgga tggcatgaca
     7981 gtaagagaat tatgcagtgc tgccataacc atgagtgata acactgcggc caacttactt
     8041 ctgacaacga tcggaggacc gaaggagcta accgcttttt tgcacaacat gggggatcat
     8101 gtaactcgcc ttgatcgttg ggaaccggag ctgaatgaag ccataccaaa cgacgagcgt
     8161 gacaccacga tgcctgtagc aatggcaaca acgttgcgca aactattaac tggcgaacta
     8221 cttactctag cttcccggca acaattaata gactggatgg aggcggataa agttgcagga
     8281 ccacttctgc gctcggccct tccggctggc tggtttattg ctgataaatc tggagccggt
     8341 gagcgtggtt ctcgcggtat cattgcagca ctggggccag atggtaagcc ctcccgtatc
     8401 gtagttatct acacgacggg gagtcaggca actatggatg aacgaaatag acagatcgct
     8461 gagataggtg cctcactgat taagcattgg taactgtcag accaagttta ctcatatata
     8521 ctttagattg atttaaaact tcatttttaa tttaaaagga tctaggtgaa gatccttttt
     8581 gataatctca tgaccaaaat cccttaacgt gagttttcgt tccactgagc gtcagacccc
     8641 gtagaaaaga tcaaaggatc ttc
//
